>Addgene plasmid #180341 | pCMV_GFP10-14-SEPT7 | addgene full sequence | sequence record 358028 | Addgene NGS Result
GACGGATCGGGAGATCTCCCGATCCCCTATGGTGCACTCTCAGTACAATCTGCTCTGATGCCGCATAGTT
AAGCCAGTATCTGCTCCCTGCTTGTGTGTTGGAGGTCGCTGAGTAGTGCGCGAGCAAAATTTAAGCTACA
ACAAGGCAAGGCTTGACCGACAATTGCATGAAGAATCTGCTTAGGGTTAGGCGTTTTGCGCTGCTTCGCG
ATGTACGGGCCAGATATACGCGTTGACATTGATTATTGACTAGTTATTAATAGTAATCAATTACGGGGTC
ATTAGTTCATAGCCCATATATGGAGTTCCGCGTTACATAACTTACGGTAAATGGCCCGCCTGGCTGACCG
CCCAACGACCCCCGCCCATTGACGTCAATAATGACGTATGTTCCCATAGTAACGCCAATAGGGACTTTCC
ATTGACGTCAATGGGTGGAGTATTTACGGTAAACTGCCCACTTGGCAGTACATCAAGTGTATCATATGCC
AAGTACGCCCCCTATTGACGTCAATGACGGTAAATGGCCCGCCTGGCATTATGCCCAGTACATGACCTTA
TGGGACTTTCCTACTTGGCAGTACATCTACGTATTAGTCATCGCTATTACCATGGTGATGCGGTTTTGGC
AGTACATCAATGGGCGTGGATAGCGGTTTGACTCACGGGGATTTCCAAGTCTCCACCCCATTGACGTCAA
TGGGAGTTTGTTTTGGCACCAAAATCAACGGGACTTTCCAAAATGTCGTAACAACTCCGCCCCATTGACG
CAAATGGGCGGTAGGCGTGTACGGTGGGAGGTCTATATAAGCAGAGCTCTCTGGCTAACTAGAGAACCCA
CTGCTTACTGGCTTATCGAAATTAATACGACTCACTATAGGGAGACCCAAGCTGGCTAGCGCCACCATGG
GCGACCTGCCCGACGACCACTACCTGTCCACCCAGACCATCCTGAGCAAGGACCTGAACATCGATGGTGG
CGGTGGCTCTGGAGGTGGTGGGTCCTCCGGAATGTCGGTCAGTGCGAGATCCGCTGCTGCTGAGGAGAGG
AGCGTCAACAGCAGCACCATGGTAGCTCAACAGAAGAACCTTGAAGGCTATGTGGGATTTGCCAATCTCC
CAAATCAAGTATACAGAAAATCGGTGAAGAGAGGTTTTGAATTCACGCTTATGGTAGTGGGTGAATCTGG
ATTGGGAAAGTCGACATTAATCAACTCATTATTCCTCACAGATTTGTATTCTCCAGAGTATCCAGGTCCT
TCTCATAGAATTAAAAAGACTGTACAGGTGGAACAATCCAAAGTTTTAATCAAAGAAGGTGGTGTTCAGT
TGCTGCTCACAATAGTTGATACCCCAGGATTTGGAGATGCAGTGGATAATAGTAATTGCTGGCAGCCTGT
TATCGACTACATTGATAGTAAATTTGAGGACTACCTAAATGCAGAATCACGAGTGAACAGACGTCAGATG
CCTGATAACAGGGTGCAGTGTTGTTTATACTTCATTGCTCCTTCAGGACATGGACTTAAACCATTGGATA
TTGAGTTTATGAAGCGTTTGCATGAAAAAGTGAATATCATCCCACTTATTGCCAAAGCAGACACACTCAC
ACCAGAGGAATGCCAACAGTTTAAAAAACAGATAATGAAAGAAATCCAAGAACATAAAATTAAAATATAC
GAATTTCCAGAAACAGATGATGAAGAAGAAAATAAACTTGTTAAAAAGATAAAGGACCGTTTACCTCTTG
CTGTGGTAGGTAGTAATACTATCATTGAAGTTAATGGCAAAAGGGTCAGAGGAAGGCAGTATCCTTGGGG
TGTTGCTGAAGTTGAAAATGGTGAACATTGTGATTTTACAATCCTAAGAAATATGTTGATAAGAACACAC
ATGCAGGACTTGAAAGATGTTACTAATAATGTCCACTATGAGAACTACAGAAGCAGAAAACTTGCAGCTG
TGACTTATAATGGAGTTGATAACAACAAGAATAAAGGGCAGCTGACTAAGAGCCCTCTGGCACAAATGGA
AGAAGAAAGAAGGGAGCATGTAGCTAAAATGAAGAAGATGGAGATGGAGATGGAGCAGGTGTTTGAGATG
AAGGTCAAAGAAAAAGTTCAAAAACTGAAGGACTCTGAAGCTGAGCTCCAGCGGCGCCATGAGCAAATGA
AAAAGAATTTGGAAGCACAGCACAAAGAATTGGAGGAAAAACGTCGTCAGTTCGAGGATGAGAAAGCAAA
CTGGGAAGCTCAACAACGTATTTTAGAACAACAGAACTCTTCAAGAACCTTGGAAAAGAACAAGAAGAAA
GGGAAGATCTTTTAATCTAGAGGGCCCGTTTAAACCCGCTGATCAGCCTCGACTGTGCCTTCTAGTTGCC
AGCCATCTGTTGTTTGCCCCTCCCCCGTGCCTTCCTTGACCCTGGAAGGTGCCACTCCCACTGTCCTTTC
CTAATAAAATGAGGAAATTGCATCGCATTGTCTGAGTAGGTGTCATTCTATTCTGGGGGGTGGGGTGGGG
CAGGACAGCAAGGGGGAGGATTGGGAAGACAATAGCAGGCATGCTGGGGATGCGGTGGGCTCTATGGCTT
CTGAGGCGGAAAGAACCAGCTGGGGCTCTAGGGGGTATCCCC
[124 nt withheld, positions 2633-2756]
C
[91 nt withheld, positions 2758-2848]
A
[49 nt withheld, positions 2850-2898]
CCTTTGACGTTGGAGTCCACGTTCTTT
[37 nt withheld, positions 2926-2962]
ACCCTATCTCGGTCTATTCTTTTGATTTATAAGGGATTTTGCCGATTTCGGCCTATTGGTTAAAAAATGA
GCTGATTTAACAAAAATTTAACGCGAATTAATTCTGTGGAATGTGTGTCAGTTAGGGTGTGGAAAGTCCC
CAGGCTCCCCAGCAGGCAGAAGTATGCAAAGCATGCATCTCAATTAGTCAGCAACCAGGTGTGGAAAGTC
CCCAGGCTCCCCAGCAGGCAGAAGTATGCAAAGCATGCATCTCAATTAGTCAGCAACCATAGTCCCGCCC
CTAACTCCGCCCATCCCGCCCCTAACTCCGCCCAGTTCCGCCCATTCTCCGCCCCATGGCTGACTAATTT
TTTTTATTTATGCAGAGGCCGAGGCCGCCTCTGCCTCTGAGCTATTCCAGAAGTAGTGAGGAGGCTTTTT
TGGAGGCCTAGGCTTTTGCAAAAAGCTCCCGGGAGCTTGTATATCCATTTTCGGATCTGATCAGCACGTG
TTGACAATTAATCATCGGCATAGTATATCGGCATAGTATAATACGACAAGGTGAGGAACTAAACCATGGC
CAAGTTGACCAGTGCCGTTCCGGTGCTCACCGCGCGCGACGTCGCCGGAGCGGTCGAGTTCTGGACCGAC
CGGCTCGGGTTCTCCCGGGACTTCGTGGAGGACGACTTCGCCGGTGTGGTCCGGGACGACGTGACCCTGT
TCATCAGCGCGGTCCAGGACCAGGTGGTGCCGGACAACACCCTGGCCTGGGTGTGGGTGCGCGGCCTGGA
CGAGCTGTACGCCGAGTGGTCGGAGGTCGTGTCCACGAACTTCCGGGACGCCTCCGGGCCGGCCATGACC
GAGATCGGCGAGCAGCCGTGGGGGCGGGAGTTCGCCCTGCGCGACCCGGCCGGCAACTGCGTGCACTTCG
TGGCCGAGGAGCAGGACTGACACGTGCTACGAGATTTCGATTCCACCGCCGCCTTCTATGAAAGGTTGGG
CTTCGGAATCGTTTTCCGGGACGCCGGCTGGATGATCCTCCAGCGCGGGGATCTCATGCTGGAGTTCTTC
GCCCACCCCAACTTGTTTATTGCAGCTTATAATGGTTACAAATAAAGCAATAGCATCACAAATTTCACAA
ATAAAGCATTTTTTTCACTGCATTCTAGTTGTGGTTTGTCCAAACTCATCAATGTATCTTATCATGTCTG
TATACCGTCGACCTCTAGCTAGAGCTTGGCGTAATCATGGTCATAGCTGTTTCCTGTGTGAAATTGTTAT
CCGCTCACAATTCCACACAACATACGAGCCGGAAGCATAAAGTGTAAAGCCTGGGGTGCCTAATGAGTGA
GCTAACTCACATTAATTGCGTTGCGCTCACTGCCCGCTTTCCAGTCGGGAAACCTGTCGTGCCAGCTGCA
TTAATGAATCGGCCAACGCGCGGGGAGAGGCGGTTTGCGTATTGGGCGCTCTTCCGCTTCCTCGCTCACT
GACTCGCTGCGCTCGGTCGTTCGGCTGCGGCGAGCGGTATCAGCTCACTCAAAGGCGGTAATACGGTTAT
CCACAGAATCAGGGGATAACGCAGGAAAGAACATGTGAGCAAAAGGCCAGCAAAAGGCCAGGAACCGTAA
AAAGGCCGCGTTGCTGGCGTTTTTCCATAGGCTCCGCCCCCCTGACGAGCATCACAAAAATCGACGCTCA
AGTCAGAGGTGGCGAAACCCGACAGGACTATAAAGATACCAGGCGTTTCCCCCTGGAAGCTCCCTCGTGC
GCTCTCCTGTTCCGACCCTGCCGCTTACCGGATACCTGTCCGCCTTTCTCCCTTCGGGAAGCGTGGCGCT
TTCTCATAGCTCACGCTGTAGGTATCTCAGTTCGGTGTAGGTCGTTCGCTCCAAGCTGGGCTGTGTGCAC
GAACCCCCCGTTCAGCCCGACCGCTGCGCCTTATCCGGTAACTATCGTCTTGAGTCCAACCCGGTAAGAC
ACGACTTATCGCCACTGGCAGCAGCCACTGGTAACAGGATTAGCAGAGCGAGGTATGTAGGCGGTGCTAC
AGAGTTCTTGAAGTGGTGGCCTAACTACGGCTACACTAGAAGAACAGTATTTGGTATCTGCGCTCTGCTG
AAGCCAGTTACCTTCGGAAAAAGAGTTGGTAGCTCTTGATCCGGCAAACAAACCACCGCTGGTAGCGGTG
GTTTTTTTGTTTGCAAGCAGCAGATTACGCGCAGAAAAAAAGGATCTCAAGAAGATCCTTTGATCTTTTC
TACGGGGTCTGACGCTCAGTGGAACGAAAACTCACGTTAAGGGATTTTGGTCATGAGATTATCAAAAAGG
ATCTTCACCTAGATCCTTTTAAATTAAAAATGAAGTTTTAAATCAATCTAAAGTATATATGAGTAAACTT
GGTCTGACAGTTACCAATGCTTAATCAGTGAGGCACCTATCTCAGCGATCTGTCTATTTCGTTCATCCAT
AGTTGCCTGACTCCCCGTCGTGTAGATAACTACGATACGGGAGGGCTTACCATCTGGCCCCAGTGCTGCA
ATGATACCGCGAGACCCACGCTCACCGGCTCCAGATTTATCAGCAATAAACCAGCCAGCCGGAAGGGCCG
AGCGCAGAAGTGGTCCTGCAACTTTATCCGCCTCCATCCAGTCTATTAATTGTTGCCGGGAAGCTAGAGT
AAGTAGTTCGCCAGTTAATAGTTTGCGCAACGTTGTTGCCATTGCTACAGGCATCGTGGTGTCACGCTCG
TCGTTTGGTATGGCTTCATTCAGCTCCGGTTCCCAACGATCAAGGCGAGTTACATGATCCCCCATGTTGT
GCAAAAAAGCGGTTAGCTCCTTCGGTCCTCCGATCGTTGTCAGAAGTAAGTTGGCCGCAGTGTTATCACT
CATGGTTATGGCAGCACTGCATAATTCTCTTACTGTCATGCCATCCGTAAGATGCTTTTCTGTGACTGGT
GAGTACTCAACCAAGTCATTCTGAGAATAGTGTATGCGGCGACCGAGTTGCTCTTGCCCGGCGTCAATAC
GGGATAATACCGCGCCACATAGCAGAACTTTAAAAGTGCTCATCATTGGAAAACGTTCTTCGGGGCGAAA
ACTCTCAAGGATCTTACCGCTGTTGAGATCCAGTTCGATGTAACCCACTCGTGCACCCAACTGATCTTCA
GCATCTTTTACTTTCACCAGCGTTTCTGGGTGAGCAAAAACAGGAAGGCAAAATGCCGCAAAAAAGGGAA
TAAGGGCGACACGGAAATGTTGAATACTCATACTCTTCCTTTTTCAATATTATTGAAGCATTTATCAGGG
TTATTGTCTCATGAGCGGATACATATTTGAATGTATTTAGAAAAATAAACAAATAGGGGTTCCGCGCACA
TTTCCCCGAAAAGTGCCACCTGACGTC
Features (pLannotate 1.2.2; 22 found; start..end, strand, type, name):
     28..80      -  misc_feature   bom (fragment): basis of mobility region from pBR322
    235..614     +  enhancer       CMV enhancer: human cytomegalovirus immediate early enhancer
    615..818     +  promoter       CMV promoter: human cytomegalovirus (CMV) immediate early promoter
    814..847     +  LTR            5' LTR (truncated) (fragment): truncated 5' long terminal repeat (LTR) from HIV-1
    863..881     +  promoter       T7 promoter: promoter for bacteriophage T7 RNA polymerase
    916..969     +  CDS            (3-F)Tyr-EGFP (fragment): (3-F)Tyr-EGFP is a basic (constitutively fluorescent) green fluorescent protein published in 2004, derived from Aequorea victoria.
   1012..2322    +  CDS            SEPTIN7: SEPT7_HUMAN - Also known as CDC10, SEPT7. Experimental evidence at protein level: Swiss-Prot protein existence level 1. Filament-forming cytoskeletal GTPase. Required for normal organization of the actin cytoskeleton. Required for normal progress through mitosis. Involved in cytokinesis. Required for normal association of CENPE with the kinetochore. Plays a role in ciliogenesis and collective cell movements. Forms a filamentous structure with SEPTIN12, SEPTIN6, SEPTIN2 and probably SEPTIN4 at the sperm annulus which is required for the structural integrity and motility of the sperm tail during
   2363..2587    +  polyA_signal   bGH poly(A) signal: bovine growth hormone polyadenylation signal
   2591..2612    +  promoter       SV40 promoter (fragment): SV40 enhancer and early promoter
   2633..3061    +  rep_origin     f1 ori (sequence partly withheld): f1 bacteriophage origin of replication; arrow indicates direction of (+) strand synthesis
   3075..3404    +  promoter       SV40 promoter: SV40 enhancer and early promoter
   3452..3499    +  promoter       EM7 promoter: synthetic bacterial promoter&nbsp
   3518..3892    +  CDS            BleoR: antibiotic-binding protein; Sh ble from Streptoalloteichus hindustanus; confers resistance to bleomycin, phleomycin, and Zeocin™
   3902..4027    +  CDS            ble (fragment): BLE_KLEPN - Experimental evidence at protein level: Swiss-Prot protein existence level 1. Binding protein with a strong affinity to the bleomycin family of antibiotics. Binds to CL990; an antimitotic-antibiotic compound. From Klebsiella pneumoniae.
   4022..4143    +  polyA_signal   SV40 poly(A) signal: SV40 polyadenylation signal
   4216..4232    -  protein_bind   lac operator: The lac repressor binds to the lac operator to inhibit transcription in E. coli. This inhibition can be relieved by adding lactose or isopropyl-β-D-thiogalactopyranoside (IPTG). lac repressor encoded by lacI
   4240..4270    -  promoter       lac promoter: promoter for the E. coli lac operon
   4285..4306    -  protein_bind   CAP binding site: CAP binding activates transcription in the presence of cAMP. E. coli catabolite activator protein
   4319..4411    -  CDS            lacI (fragment): lac repressor; lacI; The lac repressor binds to the lac operator to inhibit transcription in E. coli. This inhibition can be relieved by adding lactose or isopropyl-β-D-thiogalactopyranoside (IPTG).
   4594..5182    -  rep_origin     ori: high-copy-number ColE1/pMB1/pBR322/pUC origin of replication
   5353..6213    -  CDS            AmpR: β-lactamase; bla; confers resistance to ampicillin, carbenicillin, and related antibiotics
   6214..6318    -  promoter       AmpR promoter: bla
