[The description below was written by a language model from this plasmid's Addgene catalogue record and pLannotate feature annotations shown in this document.]
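Description:
pCMV_GFP10-14-SEPT7 is a mammalian expression plasmid built on the pcDNA3.1/zeo backbone that drives production of human SEPTIN7 (SEPT7, also known as CDC10) carrying an N-terminal GFP10 tag. In bacteria it replicates from a high-copy ColE1/pUC-type origin and is selected with ampicillin through the bla gene. An f1 origin is also present. For selection in mammalian cells, the backbone carries a Zeocin/bleomycin resistance gene (Sh ble) under an SV40 early promoter with an SV40 polyadenylation signal. An EM7 bacterial promoter upstream of the same gene would also allow its expression in E. coli.

The expression cassette consists of the CMV immediate-early enhancer and promoter, followed by a T7 promoter, the fusion coding sequence cloned between NheI and XbaI sites, and the bovine growth hormone polyadenylation signal. The tag appears in the feature table as a very short GFP-derived fragment of about 54 nt, consistent with GFP10 being a single β-strand of GFP rather than a complete fluorescent protein. A short gap of roughly 14 codons separates it from the SEPTIN7 open reading frame, which probably corresponds to the "14" in the plasmid name as a linker length, although the record does not say so. On its own such a fragment is not expected to fluoresce. Tags of this kind are generally used in split-GFP complementation assays, where fluorescence is restored only when the complementary GFP pieces are brought together. The record itself states only that the purpose is mammalian expression of the GFP10–SEPT7 fusion, and the associated publication concerns the organisation of human septins into octamer-based filaments in cells. Brief annotations such as an HIV-1 LTR fragment and lacI/lac promoter remnants are likely backbone sequence matches rather than functional elements.
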