Addgene plasmid #180341: pCMV_GFP10-14-SEPT7
Purpose: mammalian expression of human SEPT7 fused to GFP10
Depositing lab: Manos Mavrakis. Depositing organization: CNRS UMR 7249, Institut Fresnel. Publication: Human septins organize as octamer-based filaments and mediate actin-membrane anchoring in cells. Martins CS, Taveneau C, Castro-Linares G, Baibakov M, Buzhinsky N, Eroles M, Milanovic V, Omi S, Pedelacq JD, Iv F, Bouillard L, Llewellyn A, Gomes M, Belhabib M, Kuzmic M, Verdier-Pinard P, Lee S, Badache A, Kumar S, Chandre C, Brasselet S, Rico F, Rossier O, Koenderink GH, Wenger J, Cabantous S, Mavrakis M. J Cell Biol. 2023 Mar 6;222(3):e202203016. doi: 10.1083/jcb.202203016. Epub 2022 Dec 23. PubMed 36562751.
Backbone
  Vector backbone: pcDNA3.1/zeo
  Vector type: Mammalian Expression
Growth in bacteria
  Bacterial resistance: Ampicillin, 100 μg/mL
  Growth temperature: 37°C
  Growth strain: DH5alpha
  Copy number: High Copy
Gene/Insert
  Gene/Insert name: SEPTIN7 (alt name: SEPT7)
  Species: H. sapiens (human)
  Entrez Gene: SEPTIN7 (a.k.a. CDC10, CDC3, NBLA02942, SEPT7, SEPT7A)
  Promoter: CMV
  Tag / fusion protein: GFP10 (N terminal on insert)
  Cloning method: Restriction Enzyme; 5′ cloning site NheI (not destroyed); 3′ cloning site XbaI (not destroyed)
  Sequencing primers: 5′ CMV-F
Terms and licenses: Academic/Nonprofit Terms; Industry Terms: Not Available to Industry
Depositor comments: Please visit https://doi.org/10.1101/2022.02.23.481653 for bioRxiv preprint.
How to cite: pCMV_GFP10-14-SEPT7 was a gift from Manos Mavrakis (Addgene plasmid # 180341 ; http://n2t.net/addgene:180341 ; RRID:Addgene_180341)
